>Addgene plasmid #145150 | pcDNA3-sACE2v3 | addgene full sequence | sequence record 292586 | Addgene NGS Result
CGCTGCTTCGCGATGTACGGGCCAGATATACGCGTTGACATTGATTATTGACTAGTTATTAATAGTAATC
AATTACGGGGTCATTAGTTCATAGCCCATATATGGAGTTCCGCGTTACATAACTTACGGTAAATGGCCCG
CCTGGCTGACCGCCCAACGACCCCCGCCCATTGACGTCAATAATGACGTATGTTCCCATAGTAACGCCAA
TAGGGACTTTCCATTGACGTCAATGGGTGGAGTATTTACGGTAAACTGCCCACTTGGCAGTACATCAAGT
GTATCATATGCCAAGTACGCCCCCTATTGACGTCAATGACGGTAAATGGCCCGCCTGGCATTATGCCCAG
TACATGACCTTATGGGACTTTCCTACTTGGCAGTACATCTACGTATTAGTCATCGCTATTACCATGGTGA
TGCGGTTTTGGCAGTACATCAATGGGCGTGGATAGCGGTTTGACTCACGGGGATTTCCAAGTCTCCACCC
CATTGACGTCAATGGGAGTTTGTTTTGGCACCAAAATCAACGGGACTTTCCAAAATGTCGTAACAACTCC
GCCCCATTGACGCAAATGGGCGGTAGGCGTGTACGGTGGGAGGTCTATATAAGCAGAGCTCTCTGGCTAA
CTAGAGAACCCACTGCTTACTGGCTTATCGAAATTAATACGACTCACTATAGGGAGACCCAAGCTGGCTA
GCGCCACCATGTCAAGCTCTTCCTGGCTCCTTCTCAGCCTTGTTGCTGTAACTGCTGCTCAGTCCACCAT
TGAGGAACAGGTCAAGTACTTTTTGGACAAGTTTAACCACGAAGCCGAAGACCTGTTCTATCAAAGTTCA
CTTGCTTCTTGGAATTATAACACCAATATTACTGAAGAGAATGTCCAAAACATGAATAATGCTGGGGACA
AATGGTCTGCCTTTTTAAAGGAACAGTCCACACTTGCCCAAATGTATCCACTACAAGAAATTCAGAATCT
CCAAGTCAAGCTTCAGCTGCAGGCTCTTCAGCAAAATGGGTCTTCAGTGCTCTCAGAAGACAAGAGCAAA
CGGTTGAACACAATTCTAAATACAATGAGCACCATCTACAGTACTGGAAAAGTTTGTAACCCAGATAATC
CACAAGAATGCTTATTACTTGAACCAGGTTTGAATGAAATAATGGCAAACAGTTTAGACTACAATGAGAG
GCTCTGGGCTTGGGAAAGCTGGAGATCTGAGGTCGGCAAGCAGCTGAGGCCATTATATGAAGAGTATGTG
GTCTTGAAAAATGAGATGGCAAGAGCAAATCATTATGAGGACTATGGGGATTATTGGAGAGGAGACTATG
AAGTAAATGGGGTAGATGGCTATGACTACAGCCGCGGCCAGTTGATTGAAGATGTGGAACATACCTTTGA
AGAGATTAAACCATTATATGAACATCTTCATGCCTATGTGAGGGCAAAGTTGATGAATGCCTATCCTTCC
TATATCAGTCCAATTGGATGCCTCCCTGCTCATTTGCTTGGTGATATGTGGGGTAGATTTTGGACAAATC
TGTACTCTTTGACAGTTCCCTTTGGACAGAAACCAAACATAGATGTTACTGATGCAATGGTGGACCAGGC
CTGGGATGCACAGAGAATATTCAAGGAGGCCGAGAAGTTCTTTGTATCTGTTGGTCTTCCTAATATGACT
CCAGGATTCTGGGAAAATTCCATGCTAACGGACCCAGGAAATGTTCAGAAAGCAGTCTGCCATCCCACAG
CTTGGGACCTGGGGAAGGGCGACTTCAGGATTCTTATGTGCACAAAGGTGACAATGGACGACTTCCTGAC
AGCTCATCATGAGATGGGGCATATCCAGTATGATATGGCATATCTTGCACAACCTTTTCTGCTAAGAAAT
GGAGCTAATGAAGGATTCCATGAAGCTGTTGGGGAAATCATGTCACTTTCTGCAGCCACACCTAAGCATT
TAAAATCCATTGGTCTTCTGTCACCCGATTTTCAAGAAGACAATGAAACAGAAATAAACTTCCTGCTCAA
ACAAGCACTCACGATTGTTGGGACTCTGCCATTTACTTACATGTTAGAGAAGTGGAGGTGGATGGTCTTT
AAAGGGGAAATTCCCAAAGACCAGTGGATGAAAAAGTGGTGGGAGATGAAGCGAGAGATAGTTGGGGTGG
TGGAACCTGTGCCCCATGATGAAACATACTGTGACCCCGCATCTCTGTTCCATGTTTCTAATGATTACTC
ATTCATTCGATATTACACAAGGACCCTTTACCAATTCCAGTTTCAAGAAGCACTTTGTCAAGCAGCTAAA
CATGAAGGCCCTCTGCACAAATGTGACATCTCAAACTCTACAGAAGCTGGACAGAAACTGTTCAATATGC
TGAGGCTTGGAAAATCAGAACCCTGGACCCTAGCATTGGAAAATGTTGTAGGAGCAAAGAACATGAATGT
AAGGCCACTGCTCAACTACTTTGAGCCCTTATTTACCTGGCTGAAAGACCAGAACAAGAATTCTTTTGTG
GGATGGAGTACCGACTGGAGTCCATATGCAGACGGATCCTGATAACTCGAGTCTAGAGGGCCCGTTTAAA
CCCGCTGATCAGCCTCGACTGTGCCTTCTAGTTGCCAGCCATCTGTTGTTTGCCCCTCCCCCGTGCCTTC
CTTGACCCTGGAAGGTGCCACTCCCACTGTCCTTTCCTAATAAAATGAGGAAATTGCATCGCATTGTCTG
AGTAGGTGTCATTCTATTCTGGGGGGTGGGGTGGGGCAGGACAGCAAGGGGGAGGATTGGGAAGACAATA
GCAGGCATGCTGGGGATGCGGTGGGCTCTATGGCTTCTGAGGCGGAAAGAACCAGCTGGGGCTCTAGGGG
GTATCCCC
[124 nt withheld, positions 2879-3002]
C
[91 nt withheld, positions 3004-3094]
A
[49 nt withheld, positions 3096-3144]
CCTTTGACGTTGGAGTCCACGTTCTTT
[37 nt withheld, positions 3172-3208]
ACCCTATCTCGGTCTATTCTTTTGATTTATAAGGGATTTTGCCGATTTCGGCCTATTGGTTAAAAAATGA
GCTGATTTAACAAAAATTTAACGCGAATTAATTCTGTGGAATGTGTGTCAGTTAGGGTGTGGAAAGTCCC
CAGGCTCCCCAGCAGGCAGAAGTATGCAAAGCATGCATCTCAATTAGTCAGCAACCAGGTGTGGAAAGTC
CCCAGGCTCCCCAGCAGGCAGAAGTATGCAAAGCATGCATCTCAATTAGTCAGCAACCATAGTCCCGCCC
CTAACTCCGCCCATCCCGCCCCTAACTCCGCCCAGTTCCGCCCATTCTCCGCCCCATGGCTGACTAATTT
TTTTTATTTATGCAGAGGCCGAGGCCGCCTCTGCCTCTGAGCTATTCCAGAAGTAGTGAGGAGGCTTTTT
TGGAGGCCTAGGCTTTTGCAAAAAGCTCCCGGGAGCTTGTATATCCATTTTCGGATCTGATCAAGAGACA
GGATGAGGATCGTTTCGCATGATTGAACAAGATGGATTGCACGCAGGTTCTCCGGCCGCTTGGGTGGAGA
GGCTATTCGGCTATGACTGGGCACAACAGACAATCGGCTGCTCTGATGCCGCCGTGTTCCGGCTGTCAGC
GCAGGGGCGCCCGGTTCTTTTTGTCAAGACCGACCTGTCCGGTGCCCTGAATGAACTGCAGGACGAGGCA
GCGCGGCTATCGTGGCTGGCCACGACGGGCGTTCCTTGCGCAGCTGTGCTCGACGTTGTCACTGAAGCGG
GAAGGGACTGGCTGCTATTGGGCGAAGTGCCGGGGCAGGATCTCCTGTCATCTCACCTTGCTCCTGCCGA
GAAAGTATCCATCATGGCTGATGCAATGCGGCGGCTGCATACGCTTGATCCGGCTACCTGCCCATTCGAC
CACCAAGCGAAACATCGCATCGAGCGAGCACGTACTCGGATGGAAGCCGGTCTTGTCGATCAGGATGATC
TGGACGAAGAGCATCAGGGGCTCGCGCCAGCCGAACTGTTCGCCAGGCTCAAGGCGCGCATGCCCGACGG
CGAGGATCTCGTCGTGACCCATGGCGATGCCTGCTTGCCGAATATCATGGTGGAAAATGGCCGCTTTTCT
GGATTCATCGACTGTGGCCGGCTGGGTGTGGCGGACCGCTATCAGGACATAGCGTTGGCTACCCGTGATA
TTGCTGAAGAGCTTGGCGGCGAATGGGCTGACCGCTTCCTCGTGCTTTACGGTATCGCCGCTCCCGATTC
GCAGCGCATCGCCTTCTATCGCCTTCTTGACGAGTTCTTCTGAGCGGGACTCTGGGGTTCGAAATGACCG
ACCAAGCGACGCCCAACCTGCCATCACGAGATTTCGATTCCACCGCCGCCTTCTATGAAAGGTTGGGCTT
CGGAATCGTTTTCCGGGACGCCGGCTGGATGATCCTCCAGCGCGGGGATCTCATGCTGGAGTTCTTCGCC
CACCCCAACTTGTTTATTGCAGCTTATAATGGTTACAAATAAAGCAATAGCATCACAAATTTCACAAATA
AAGCATTTTTTTCACTGCATTCTAGTTGTGGTTTGTCCAAACTCATCAATGTATCTTATCATGTCTGTAT
ACCGTCGACCTCTAGCTAGAGCTTGGCGTAATCATGGTCATAGCTGTTTCCTGTGTGAAATTGTTATCCG
CTCACAATTCCACACAACATACGAGCCGGAAGCATAAAGTGTAAAGCCTGGGGTGCCTAATGAGTGAGCT
AACTCACATTAATTGCGTTGCGCTCACTGCCCGCTTTCCAGTCGGGAAACCTGTCGTGCCAGCTGCATTA
ATGAATCGGCCAACGCGCGGGGAGAGGCGGTTTGCGTATTGGGCGCTCTTCCGCTTCCTCGCTCACTGAC
TCGCTGCGCTCGGTCGTTCGGCTGCGGCGAGCGGTATCAGCTCACTCAAAGGCGGTAATACGGTTATCCA
CAGAATCAGGGGATAACGCAGGAAAGAACATGTGAGCAAAAGGCCAGCAAAAGGCCAGGAACCGTAAAAA
GGCCGCGTTGCTGGCGTTTTTCCATAGGCTCCGCCCCCCTGACGAGCATCACAAAAATCGACGCTCAAGT
CAGAGGTGGCGAAACCCGACAGGACTATAAAGATACCAGGCGTTTCCCCCTGGAAGCTCCCTCGTGCGCT
CTCCTGTTCCGACCCTGCCGCTTACCGGATACCTGTCCGCCTTTCTCCCTTCGGGAAGCGTGGCGCTTTC
TCATAGCTCACGCTGTAGGTATCTCAGTTCGGTGTAGGTCGTTCGCTCCAAGCTGGGCTGTGTGCACGAA
CCCCCCGTTCAGCCCGACCGCTGCGCCTTATCCGGTAACTATCGTCTTGAGTCCAACCCGGTAAGACACG
ACTTATCGCCACTGGCAGCAGCCACTGGTAACAGGATTAGCAGAGCGAGGTATGTAGGCGGTGCTACAGA
GTTCTTGAAGTGGTGGCCTAACTACGGCTACACTAGAAGAACAGTATTTGGTATCTGCGCTCTGCTGAAG
CCAGTTACCTTCGGAAAAAGAGTTGGTAGCTCTTGATCCGGCAAACAAACCACCGCTGGTAGCGGTGGTT
TTTTTGTTTGCAAGCAGCAGATTACGCGCAGAAAAAAAGGATCTCAAGAAGATCCTTTGATCTTTTCTAC
GGGGTCTGACGCTCAGTGGAACGAAAACTCACGTTAAGGGATTTTGGTCATGAGATTATCAAAAAGGATC
TTCACCTAGATCCTTTTAAATTAAAAATGAAGTTTTAAATCAATCTAAAGTATATATGAGTAAACTTGGT
CTGACAGTTACCAATGCTTAATCAGTGAGGCACCTATCTCAGCGATCTGTCTATTTCGTTCATCCATAGT
TGCCTGACTCCCCGTCGTGTAGATAACTACGATACGGGAGGGCTTACCATCTGGCCCCAGTGCTGCAATG
ATACCGCGAGACCCACGCTCACCGGCTCCAGATTTATCAGCAATAAACCAGCCAGCCGGAAGGGCCGAGC
GCAGAAGTGGTCCTGCAACTTTATCCGCCTCCATCCAGTCTATTAATTGTTGCCGGGAAGCTAGAGTAAG
TAGTTCGCCAGTTAATAGTTTGCGCAACGTTGTTGCCATTGCTACAGGCATCGTGGTGTCACGCTCGTCG
TTTGGTATGGCTTCATTCAGCTCCGGTTCCCAACGATCAAGGCGAGTTACATGATCCCCCATGTTGTGCA
AAAAAGCGGTTAGCTCCTTCGGTCCTCCGATCGTTGTCAGAAGTAAGTTGGCCGCAGTGTTATCACTCAT
GGTTATGGCAGCACTGCATAATTCTCTTACTGTCATGCCATCCGTAAGATGCTTTTCTGTGACTGGTGAG
TACTCAACCAAGTCATTCTGAGAATAGTGTATGCGGCGACCGAGTTGCTCTTGCCCGGCGTCAATACGGG
ATAATACCGCGCCACATAGCAGAACTTTAAAAGTGCTCATCATTGGAAAACGTTCTTCGGGGCGAAAACT
CTCAAGGATCTTACCGCTGTTGAGATCCAGTTCGATGTAACCCACTCGTGCACCCAACTGATCTTCAGCA
TCTTTTACTTTCACCAGCGTTTCTGGGTGAGCAAAAACAGGAAGGCAAAATGCCGCAAAAAAGGGAATAA
GGGCGACACGGAAATGTTGAATACTCATACTCTTCCTTTTTCAATATTATTGAAGCATTTATCAGGGTTA
TTGTCTCATGAGCGGATACATATTTGAATGTATTTAGAAAAATAAACAAATAGGGGTTCCGCGCACATTT
CCCCGAAAAGTGCCACCTGACGTCGACGGATCGGGAGATCTCCCGATCCCCTATGGTGCACTCTCAGTAC
AATCTGCTCTGATGCCGCATAGTTAAGCCAGTATCTGCTCCCTGCTTGTGTGTTGGAGGTCGCTGAGTAG
TGCGCGAGCAAAATTTAAGCTACAACAAGGCAAGGCTTGACCGACAATTGCATGAAGAATCTGCTTAGGG
TTAGGCGTTTTG
Features (pLannotate 1.2.2; 20 found; start..end, strand, type, name):
     37..416     +  enhancer       CMV enhancer: human cytomegalovirus immediate early enhancer
    417..620     +  promoter       CMV promoter: human cytomegalovirus (CMV) immediate early promoter
    616..649     +  LTR            5' LTR (truncated) (fragment): truncated 5' long terminal repeat (LTR) from HIV-1
    665..683     +  promoter       T7 promoter: promoter for bacteriophage T7 RNA polymerase
    709..2559    +  CDS            ACE2 (fragment): ACE2_HUMAN - Experimental evidence at protein level: Swiss-Prot protein existence level 1. [Isoform 2]: (Microbial infection) Non-functional as a receptor for human coronavirus SARS-CoV-2. From Homo sapiens (Human).
   2609..2833    +  polyA_signal   bGH poly(A) signal: bovine growth hormone polyadenylation signal
   2837..2858    +  promoter       SV40 promoter (fragment): SV40 enhancer and early promoter
   2879..3307    +  rep_origin     f1 ori (sequence partly withheld): f1 bacteriophage origin of replication; arrow indicates direction of (+) strand synthesis
   3321..3650    +  promoter       SV40 promoter: SV40 enhancer and early promoter
   3717..4508    +  CDS            neo: KKA2_KLEPN - Also known as kan, nptII. Experimental evidence at protein level: Swiss-Prot protein existence level 1. Resistance to kanamycin, neomycin, paromomycin, ribostamycin, butirosin and gentamicin B. From Klebsiella pneumoniae.
   4532..4690    +  CDS            ble (fragment): BLE_KLEPN - Experimental evidence at protein level: Swiss-Prot protein existence level 1. Binding protein with a strong affinity to the bleomycin family of antibiotics. Binds to CL990; an antimitotic-antibiotic compound. From Klebsiella pneumoniae.
   4685..4806    +  polyA_signal   SV40 poly(A) signal: SV40 polyadenylation signal
   4879..4895    -  protein_bind   lac operator: The lac repressor binds to the lac operator to inhibit transcription in E. coli. This inhibition can be relieved by adding lactose or isopropyl-β-D-thiogalactopyranoside (IPTG). lac repressor encoded by lacI
   4903..4933    -  promoter       lac promoter: promoter for the E. coli lac operon
   4948..4969    -  protein_bind   CAP binding site: CAP binding activates transcription in the presence of cAMP. E. coli catabolite activator protein
   4982..5074    -  CDS            lacI (fragment): lac repressor; lacI; The lac repressor binds to the lac operator to inhibit transcription in E. coli. This inhibition can be relieved by adding lactose or isopropyl-β-D-thiogalactopyranoside (IPTG).
   5257..5845    -  rep_origin     ori: high-copy-number ColE1/pMB1/pBR322/pUC origin of replication
   6016..6876    -  CDS            AmpR: β-lactamase; bla; confers resistance to ampicillin, carbenicillin, and related antibiotics
   6877..6981    -  promoter       AmpR promoter: bla
   7040..7092    -  misc_feature   bom (fragment): basis of mobility region from pBR322
