[The description below was written by a language model from this plasmid's Addgene catalogue record and pLannotate feature annotations shown in this document.]
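Description:
pcDNA3-sACE2v3 is a mammalian expression plasmid built on the pcDNA3.1(+) backbone that encodes an engineered, soluble form of human angiotensin-converting enzyme 2 (ACE2). The insert, cloned between NheI and XhoI sites that remain intact, covers the extracellular protease domain only (residues M1 to D615). Because it retains the native N-terminus but lacks the transmembrane anchor, the protein is expected to be secreted rather than displayed on the cell surface. It carries five substitutions (A25V, T27Y, T92Q, Q325P and A386L) that define "variant 3", one of a series of high-affinity variants developed in work on optimizing ACE2 binding to the SARS-CoV-2 spike protein. No epitope or purification tag is recorded or annotated.

Transcription is driven by the human cytomegalovirus immediate-early enhancer and promoter and terminated by the bovine growth hormone polyadenylation signal. A T7 promoter lies just upstream of the coding sequence and could support in vitro transcription. A separate cassette, with the SV40 early promoter driving the neomycin phosphotransferase gene followed by an SV40 poly(A) signal, allows G418 selection of stably transfected mammalian cells. In E. coli the plasmid is maintained at high copy through a ColE1/pUC-type origin and selected with ampicillin via β-lactamase; an f1 origin is also present. The short annotated fragments (HIV-1 LTR, ble, lacI, bom and an extra SV40 promoter piece) are probably backbone remnants or spurious annotation matches rather than functional parts. The plasmid is suited to producing soluble ACE2 for spike-binding studies, or for testing it as a decoy receptor.
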