Addgene plasmid #145150: pcDNA3-sACE2v3
Purpose: Mammalian expression plasmid for soluble ACE2 (protease domain) high affinity variant 3
Depositing lab: Erik Procko. Depositing organization: University of Illinois at Urbana-Champaign. Publication: Engineering human ACE2 to optimize binding to the spike protein of SARS coronavirus 2. Chan KK, Dorosky D, Sharma P, Abbasi SA, Dye JM, Kranz DM, Herbert AS, Procko E. Science. 2020 Sep 4;369(6508):1261-1265. doi: 10.1126/science.abc0870. Epub 2020 Aug 4. PubMed 32753553.
Backbone
  Vector backbone: pcDNA3.1(+)
  Backbone manufacturer: Invitrogen
  Backbone size w/o insert (bp): 5332
  Total vector size (bp): 7207
  Vector type: Mammalian Expression
  Selectable markers: Neomycin (select with G418)
Growth in bacteria
  Bacterial resistance: Ampicillin, 100 μg/mL
  Growth temperature: 37°C
  Growth strain: DH5alpha
  Copy number: High Copy
Gene/Insert
  Gene/Insert name: Angiotensin-converting enzyme 2 (alt names: ACE2; peptidyl-dipeptidase A)
  Species: H. sapiens (human)
  Insert size (bp): 1875
  Mutation: Extracellular, soluble protease domain (a.a. M1-D615) with mutations A25V, T27Y, T92Q, Q325P, A386L
  GenBank ID: NM_021804.1
  Entrez Gene: ACE2 (a.k.a. ACEH)
  Promoter: CMV
  Cloning method: Restriction Enzyme; 5′ cloning site NheI (not destroyed); 3′ cloning site XhoI (not destroyed)
  Sequencing primers: 5′ CMV-fwd; 3′ BGH-rev
Terms and licenses: Academic/Nonprofit Terms; Industry Terms: Not Available to Industry
Depositor comments: Please visit https://www.biorxiv.org/content/10.1101/2020.03.16.994236v1 for BioRxiv preprint.
How to cite: pcDNA3-sACE2v3 was a gift from Erik Procko (Addgene plasmid # 145150 ; http://n2t.net/addgene:145150 ; RRID:Addgene_145150)
