>Addgene plasmid #145150 | pcDNA3-sACE2v3 | addgene partial sequence | sequence record 288239 | T7 5'-TAATACGACTCACTATAGGG-3'
ATGTCAAGCTCTTCCTGGCTCCTTCTCAGCCTTGTTGCTGTAACTGCTGCTCAGTCCACCATTGAGGAAC
AGGTCAAGTACTTTTTGGACAAGTTTAACCACGAAGCCGAAGACCTGTTCTATCAAAGTTCACTTGCTTC
TTGGAATTATAACACCAATATTACTGAAGAGAATGTCCAAAACATGAATAATGCTGGGGACAAATGGTCT
GCCTTTTTAAAGGAACAGTCCACACTTGCCCAAATGTATCCACTACAAGAAATTCAGAATCTCCAAGTCA
AGCTTCAGCTGCAGGCTCTTCAGCAAAATGGGTCTTCAGTGCTCTCAGAAGACAAGAGCAAACGGTTGAA
CACAATTCTAAATACAATGAGCACCATCTACAGTACTGGAAAAGTTTGTAACCCAGATAATCCACAAGAA
TGCTTATTACTTGAACCAGGTTTGAATGAAATAATGGCAAACAGTTTAGACTACAATGAGAGGCTCTGGG
CTTGGGAAAGCTGGAGATCTGAGGTCGGCAAGCAGCTGAGGCCATTATATGAAGAGTATGTGGTCTTGAA
AAATGAGATGGCAAGAGCAAATCATTATGAGGACTATGGGGATTATTGGAGAGGAGACTATGAAGTAAAT
GGGGTAGATGGCTATGACTACAGCCGCGGCCAGTTGATTGAAGATGTGGAACATACCTTTGAAGAGATTA
AACCATTATATGAACATCTTCATGCCTATGTGAGGGCAAAGTTGATGAATGCCTATCCTTCCTATATCAG
TCCAATTGGATGCCTCCCTGCTCATTTGCTTGGTGATATGTGG
