>Addgene plasmid #145150 | pcDNA3-sACE2v3 | addgene partial sequence | sequence record 288240 | BGH-rev 5'-TAGAAGGCACAGTCGAGG-3'
CTCTAGACTCGAGTTATCAGGATCCGTCTGCATATGGACTCCAGTCGGTACTCCATCCCACAAAAGAATT
CTTGTTCTGGTCTTTCAGCCAGGTAAATAAGGGCTCAAAGTAGTTGAGCAGTGGCCTTACATTCATGTTC
TTTGCTCCTACAACATTTTCCAATGCTAGGGTCCAGGGTTCTGATTTTCCAAGCCTCAGCATATTGAACA
GTTTCTGTCCAGCTTCTGTAGAGTTTGAGATGTCACATTTGTGCAGAGGGCCTTCATGTTTAGCTGCTTG
ACAAAGTGCTTCTTGAAACTGGAATTGGTAAAGGGTCCTTGTGTAATATCGAATGAATGAGTAATCATTA
GAAACATGGAACAGAGATGCGGGGTCACAGTATGTTTCATCATGGGGCACAGGTTCCACCACCCCAACTA
TCTCTCGCTTCATCTCCCACCACTTTTTCATCCACTGGTCTTTGGGAATTTCCCCTTTAAAGACCATCCA
CCTCCACTTCTCTAACATGTAAGTAAATGGCAGAGTCCCAACAATCGTGAGTGCTTGTTTGAGCAGGAAG
TTTATTTCTGTTTCATTGTCTTCTTGAAAATCGGGTGACAGAAGACCAATGGATTTTAAATGCTTAGGTG
TGGCTGCAGAAAGTGACATGATTTCCCCAACAGCTTCATGGAATCCTTCATTAGCTCCATTTCTTAGCAG
AAAAGGTTGTGCAAGATATGCCATATCATACTGGATATGCCCCATCTCATGATGAGCTGTCAGGAAGTCG
TCCATTGTCACCTTTGTGCACATAAGAATCCTGAAGTCGCCCTTCCCCAGGTCCCAAGCTGTGGGATGGC
AGACTGCTTTCTGAACATTTCCTGGGTCCGTTAGCATGGAATTTTCCCAGAATCCTGGAGTCATATTAGG
AAGACCAACAGATACAAAGAACTTCTCGGCCTCCTTGAATATTCTCTG
